Addgene plasmid #83200: SLC9A3R2-TwinStrepII
Purpose: Expression of tagged protein in mammalian cells
Depositing lab: Peter Barr-Gillespie. Depositing organization: Oregon Health & Science University.
Backbone
  Vector backbone: pRP[Exp]-CMV
  Backbone manufacturer: Vector Builder
  Backbone size w/o insert (bp): 3855
  Total vector size (bp): 4803
  Vector type: Mammalian Expression
Growth in bacteria
  Bacterial resistance: Ampicillin, 100 μg/mL
  Growth temperature: 37°C
  Growth strain: DH5alpha
  Copy number: High Copy
Gene/Insert
  Gene/Insert name: SLC9A3R2
  Species: M. musculus (mouse)
  Insert size (bp): 948
  GenBank ID: BC070458
  Entrez Gene: Slc9a3r2 (a.k.a. 0610011L07Rik, 1200011K07Rik, 2010007A20Rik, E3karp, NHERF-2, Nherf2, Octs2, Sip-1, Sip1, Sryip1, Tka-1)
  Promoter: CMV
  Tag / fusion protein: Twin Strep Tag II (C terminal on insert)
  Cloning method: Restriction Enzyme; 5′ cloning site Nar1 (not destroyed); 3′ cloning site Bgl2 (not destroyed)
  Sequencing primers: 5′ None; 3′ None
Terms and licenses: Academic/Nonprofit Terms; Industry Terms: Not Available to Industry
How to cite: SLC9A3R2-TwinStrepII was a gift from Peter Barr-Gillespie (Addgene plasmid # 83200 ; http://n2t.net/addgene:83200 ; RRID:Addgene_83200)
