[The description below was written by a language model from this plasmid's Addgene catalogue record and pLannotate feature annotations shown in this document.]
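Description:
SLC9A3R2-TwinStrepII is a 4.8 kb mammalian expression plasmid built on the VectorBuilder pRP[Exp]-CMV backbone and designed to produce an affinity-tagged scaffold protein in transfected mammalian cells. In bacteria it is maintained at high copy through a ColE1/pUC-type origin and selected with ampicillin via the β-lactamase gene and its native promoter. An f1 phage origin is also present. Short fragments annotated as lacZα, tetracycline resistance and SV40 large T antigen appear to be non-functional remnants of backbone construction. No mammalian selection marker is annotated, so the plasmid seems suited mainly to transient expression.

The payload is the 948 bp mouse Slc9a3r2 coding sequence, which encodes NHERF2 (also called E3KARP). This PDZ scaffold protein links plasma membrane proteins to ezrin/radixin/moesin family members and so to the actin cytoskeleton. The automated annotation matched the open reading frame to the rabbit orthologue, but the catalogue entry gives the species as mouse. Transcription is driven by the human CMV immediate-early enhancer and promoter and is terminated by an SV40 polyadenylation signal. An upstream synthetic poly(A) signal and an RNA polymerase II pause site insulate the cassette from read-through transcription originating in the backbone. The attB4, attB1 and attB2 sites flanking the promoter and insert are left over from the Gateway-style assembly of the vector, while the record states that the insert itself was placed by restriction cloning.

The protein carries a C-terminal Twin Strep-tag II. The feature table explicitly annotates only one Strep-tag II unit, and the gap between the insert and that unit presumably holds the first copy and linker. The tag binds Strep-Tactin, allowing gentle affinity purification or pull-down of NHERF2 and its interaction partners from cell lysates.
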