Features (pLannotate 1.2.2; 17 found; start..end, strand, type, name):
      1..49      +  polyA_signal   poly(A) signal: synthetic polyadenylation signal
     63..154     +  misc_feature   pause site: RNA polymerase II transcriptional pause signal from the human α2 globin gene
    190..210     +  protein_bind   attB4: mutant version of attB; core recombination site for the Gateway® BP reaction BP Clonase™
    271..574     +  enhancer       CMV enhancer: human cytomegalovirus immediate early enhancer
    575..778     +  promoter       CMV promoter: human cytomegalovirus (CMV) immediate early promoter
    800..820     +  protein_bind   attB1: mutant version of attB; core recombination site for the Gateway® BP reaction BP Clonase™
    830..1777    +  CDS            SLC9A3R2: NHRF2_RABIT - Also known as NHERF2. Experimental evidence at protein level: Swiss-Prot protein existence level 1. Scaffold protein that connects plasma membrane proteins with members of the ezrin/moesin/radixin family and thereby helps to link them to the actin cytoskeleton and to regulate their surface expression. Necessary for cAMP-mediated phosphorylation and inhibition of SLC9A3. May also act as scaffold protein in the nucleus (By similarity). From Oryctolagus cuniculus (Rabbit).
   1847..1870    +  CDS            Strep-Tag II: peptide that binds Strep-Tactin®, an engineered form of streptavidin
   1874..1898    -  protein_bind   attB2: mutant version of attB; recombination site for the Gateway® BP reaction BP Clonase™
   1927..2048    -  polyA_signal   SV40 poly(A) signal: SV40 polyadenylation signal
   2071..2139    -  CDS            large T antigen (fragment): large T antigen from SV40 (simian virus 40)
   2155..2287    +  CDS            TcR (fragment): tetracycline efflux protein; tet; confers resistance to tetracycline
   2467..3055    -  rep_origin     ori: high-copy-number ColE1/pMB1/pBR322/pUC origin of replication
   3226..4086    -  CDS            AmpR: β-lactamase; bla; confers resistance to ampicillin, carbenicillin, and related antibiotics
   4087..4191    -  promoter       AmpR promoter: bla
   4218..4646    +  rep_origin     f1 ori (sequence partly withheld): f1 bacteriophage origin of replication; arrow indicates direction of (+) strand synthesis
   4678..4745    -  CDS            lacZα (fragment): LacZα fragment of β-galactosidase; lacZ fragment
>Addgene plasmid #83200 | SLC9A3R2-TwinStrepII | addgene full sequence | sequence record 162200 | Addgene NGS Result
AATAAAATATCTTTATTTTCATTACATCTGTGTGTTGGTTTTTTGTGTGAATCGATAGTACTAACATACG
CTCTCCATCAAAACAAAACGAAACAAAACAAACTAGCAAAATAGGCTGTCCCCAGTGCAAGTGCAGGTGC
CAGAACATTTCTCTATCGATAGGTACCGAGCTCTTACGCGTGCTAGCATCAACTTTGTATAGAAAAGTTG
TAGTTATTAATAGTAATCAATTACGGGGTCATTAGTTCATAGCCCATATATGGAGTTCCGCGTTACATAA
CTTACGGTAAATGGCCCGCCTGGCTGACCGCCCAACGACCCCCGCCCATTGACGTCAATAATGACGTATG
TTCCCATAGTAACGCCAATAGGGACTTTCCATTGACGTCAATGGGTGGAGTATTTACGGTAAACTGCCCA
CTTGGCAGTACATCAAGTGTATCATATGCCAAGTACGCCCCCTATTGACGTCAATGACGGTAAATGGCCC
GCCTGGCATTATGCCCAGTACATGACCTTATGGGACTTTCCTACTTGGCAGTACATCTACGTATTAGTCA
TCGCTATTACCATGGTGATGCGGTTTTGGCAGTACATCAATGGGCGTGGATAGCGGTTTGACTCACGGGG
ATTTCCAAGTCTCCACCCCATTGACGTCAATGGGAGTTTGTTTTGGCACCAAAATCAACGGGACTTTCCA
AAATGTCGTAACAACTCCGCCCCATTGACGCAAATGGGCGGTAGGCGTGTACGGTGGGAGGTCTATATAA
GCAGAGCTGGTTTAGTGAACCGTCAGATCCAAGTTTGTACAAAAAAGCAGGGCGCCACCATGGCCGCGCT
GGAATCGCTGCGGCCCCGCTTGTGTCGCCTGGTGCGCGGAGAGCAAGGGTACGGCTTTCACCTGCATGGC
GAGAAAGGCCGCCGTGGCCAGTTCATCCGGCGCGTGGAGCCAGGCTCCCCAGCCGAGGCGGCCGCGCTGC
GCGCCGGGGACCGCCTGGTTGAGGTCAACGGCGTCAACGTAGAGGGCGAGACGCATCACCAGGTGGTACA
GAGGATCAAGGCTGTGGAGGGGCAGACCCAGCTGCTTGTGGTGGACAAGGAGACCGATGAGGAGCTCTGC
CGGCGGCAACTGACCTGCACTGAGGAGATGGCCCATCGAGGGCTTCCCCCAGCCCACAACCCCTGGGAGC
CAAAGCCGGACTGGGCATGCTCGGGCAGCCTTGGCTCGGACACTGGCCAGAAGGATGTCAATGGGCCCCC
AAGAGAGCTGCGTCCCCGGCTCTGCCACTTGCGAAGGGGACCCCAGGGCTACGGGTTCAACCTGCATAGT
GACAAGTCCCGGCCTGGCCAGTACATCCGCTCTGTGGACCCTGGCTCTCCTGCTTCTCACTCTGGCCTCC
GTGCCCAGGATCGGCTCATTGAGGTGAATGGGCAGAACGTGGAGGGGCTGCGACATGCCGAGGTTGTCGC
CAGAATCAAGGCACAGGAGGACGAGGCCCGGCTGCTGGTAGTCGATCCTGAGACTGATGAACACTTCAAG
CGGTTGAGGGTCATACCCACTGAGGAACATGTAGAAGGTCCACTGCCATCACCAGTCACGAACGGGACCA
GTCCTGCCCAGGATGGCAGTACCTGGAAGCGAGACCCCTTCCAGGAAAGTGGCCTCCACCTGAGTCCCAC
AGCAGCTGAGGCCAAGGAGAAGGCTCGAGCTACTCGGGTCAACAAGCGGGCACCACAGATGGACTGGAAC
CGGAAGCGAGAGATCTTCAGCAACTTCAGATCTGCATGGTCCCATCCGCAATTTGAGAAGGGGGGCGGAT
CTGGAGGGGGCAGTGGAGGTTCCGCTTGGAGCCACCCCCAGTTCGAAAAGTGAACCCAGCTTTCTTGTAC
AAAGTGGTGATGGCCGGCCGCTTCGAGCAGACATGATAAGATACATTGATGAGTTTGGACAAACCACAAC
TAGAATGCAGTGAAAAAAATGCTTTATTTGTGAAATTTGTGATGCTATTGCTTTATTTGTAACCATTATA
AGCTGCAATAAACAAGTTAACAACAACAATTGCATTCATTTTATGTTTCAGGTTCAGGGGGAGGTGTGGG
AGGTTTTTTAAAGCAAGTAAAACCTCTACAAATGTGGTAAAATCGATAAGGATCCGTCGACCGATGCCCT
TGAGAGCCTTCAACCCAGTCAGCTCCTTCCGGTGGGCGCGGGGCATGACTATCGTCGCCGCACTTATGAC
TGTCTTCTTTATCATGCAACTCGTAGGACAGGTGCCGGCAGCGCTCTTCCGCTTCCTCGCTCACTGACTC
GCTGCGCTCGGTCGTTCGGCTGCGGCGAGCGGTATCAGCTCACTCAAAGGCGGTAATACGGTTATCCACA
GAATCAGGGGATAACGCAGGAAAGAACATGTGAGCAAAAGGCCAGCAAAAGGCCAGGAACCGTAAAAAGG
CCGCGTTGCTGGCGTTTTTCCATAGGCTCCGCCCCCCTGACGAGCATCACAAAAATCGACGCTCAAGTCA
GAGGTGGCGAAACCCGACAGGACTATAAAGATACCAGGCGTTTCCCCCTGGAAGCTCCCTCGTGCGCTCT
CCTGTTCCGACCCTGCCGCTTACCGGATACCTGTCCGCCTTTCTCCCTTCGGGAAGCGTGGCGCTTTCTC
ATAGCTCACGCTGTAGGTATCTCAGTTCGGTGTAGGTCGTTCGCTCCAAGCTGGGCTGTGTGCACGAACC
CCCCGTTCAGCCCGACCGCTGCGCCTTATCCGGTAACTATCGTCTTGAGTCCAACCCGGTAAGACACGAC
TTATCGCCACTGGCAGCAGCCACTGGTAACAGGATTAGCAGAGCGAGGTATGTAGGCGGTGCTACAGAGT
TCTTGAAGTGGTGGCCTAACTACGGCTACACTAGAAGAACAGTATTTGGTATCTGCGCTCTGCTGAAGCC
AGTTACCTTCGGAAAAAGAGTTGGTAGCTCTTGATCCGGCAAACAAACCACCGCTGGTAGCGGTGGTTTT
TTTGTTTGCAAGCAGCAGATTACGCGCAGAAAAAAAGGATCTCAAGAAGATCCTTTGATCTTTTCTACGG
GGTCTGACGCTCAGTGGAACGAAAACTCACGTTAAGGGATTTTGGTCATGAGATTATCAAAAAGGATCTT
CACCTAGATCCTTTTAAATTAAAAATGAAGTTTTAAATCAATCTAAAGTATATATGAGTAAACTTGGTCT
GACAGTTACCAATGCTTAATCAGTGAGGCACCTATCTCAGCGATCTGTCTATTTCGTTCATCCATAGTTG
CCTGACTCCCCGTCGTGTAGATAACTACGATACGGGAGGGCTTACCATCTGGCCCCAGTGCTGCAATGAT
ACCGCGAGACCCACGCTCACCGGCTCCAGATTTATCAGCAATAAACCAGCCAGCCGGAAGGGCCGAGCGC
AGAAGTGGTCCTGCAACTTTATCCGCCTCCATCCAGTCTATTAATTGTTGCCGGGAAGCTAGAGTAAGTA
GTTCGCCAGTTAATAGTTTGCGCAACGTTGTTGCCATTGCTACAGGCATCGTGGTGTCACGCTCGTCGTT
TGGTATGGCTTCATTCAGCTCCGGTTCCCAACGATCAAGGCGAGTTACATGATCCCCCATGTTGTGCAAA
AAAGCGGTTAGCTCCTTCGGTCCTCCGATCGTTGTCAGAAGTAAGTTGGCCGCAGTGTTATCACTCATGG
TTATGGCAGCACTGCATAATTCTCTTACTGTCATGCCATCCGTAAGATGCTTTTCTGTGACTGGTGAGTA
CTCAACCAAGTCATTCTGAGAATAGTGTATGCGGCGACCGAGTTGCTCTTGCCCGGCGTCAATACGGGAT
AATACCGCGCCACATAGCAGAACTTTAAAAGTGCTCATCATTGGAAAACGTTCTTCGGGGCGAAAACTCT
CAAGGATCTTACCGCTGTTGAGATCCAGTTCGATGTAACCCACTCGTGCACCCAACTGATCTTCAGCATC
TTTTACTTTCACCAGCGTTTCTGGGTGAGCAAAAACAGGAAGGCAAAATGCCGCAAAAAAGGGAATAAGG
GCGACACGGAAATGTTGAATACTCATACTCTTCCTTTTTCAATATTATTGAAGCATTTATCAGGGTTATT
GTCTCATGAGCGGATACATATTTGAATGTATTTAGAAAAATAAACAAATAGGGGTTCCGCGCACATTTCC
CCGAAAAGTGCCACCTG
[124 nt withheld, positions 4218-4341]
C
[91 nt withheld, positions 4343-4433]
A
[49 nt withheld, positions 4435-4483]
CCTTTGACGTTGGAGTCCACGTTCTTT
[37 nt withheld, positions 4511-4547]
ACCCTATCTCGGTCTATTCTTTTGATTTATAAGGGATTTTGCCGATTTCGGCCTATTGGTTAAAAAATGA
GCTGATTTAACAAAAATTTAACGCGAATTTTAACAAAATATTAACGCTTACAATTTGCCATTCGCCATTC
AGGCTGCGCAACTGTTGGGAAGGGCGATCGGTGCGGGCCTCTTCGCTATTACGCCAGCCCAAGCTACCAT
GATAAGTAAGTAATATTAAGGTACGGGAGGTACTTGGAGCGGCCGC
