>Addgene plasmid #83200 | SLC9A3R2-TwinStrepII | addgene partial sequence | sequence record 159994 | STAT1-F 5'-GGAGTTTGTTTTGGCACCA-3'
TCCAAAATGTCGTAACAACTCCGCCCCATTGACGCAAATGGGCGGTAGGCGTGTACGGTGGGAGGTCTAT
ATAAGCAGAGCTGGTTTAGTGAACCGTCAGATCCAAGTTTGTACAAAAAAGCAGGGCGCCACCATGGCCG
CGCTGGAATCGCTGCGGCCCCGCTTGTGTCGCCTGGTGCGCGGAGAGCAAGGGTACGGCTTTCACCTGCA
TGGCGAGAAAGGCCGCCGTGGCCAGTTCATCCGGCGCGTGGAGCCAGGCTCCCCAGCCGAGGCGGCCGCG
CTGCGCGCCGGGGACCGCCTGGTTGAGGTCAACGGCGTCAACGTAGAGGGCGAGACGCATCACCAGGTGG
TACAGAGGATCAAGGCTGTGGAGGGGCAGACCCAGCTGCTTGTGGTGGACAAGGAGACCGATGAGGAGCT
CTGCCGGCGGCAACTGACCTGCACTGAGGAGATGGCCCATCGAGGGCTTCCCCCAGCCCACAACCCCTGG
GAGCCAAAGCCGGACTGGGCATGCTCGGGCAGCCTTGGCTCGGACACTGGCCAGAAGGATGTCAATGGGC
CCCCAAGAGAGCTGCGTCCCCGGCTCTGCCACTTGCGAAGGGGACCCCAGGGCTACGGGTTCAACCTGCA
TAGTGACAAGTCCCGGCCTGGCCAGTACATCCGCTCTGTGGACCCTGGCTCTCCTGCTTCTCACTCTGGC
CTCCGTGCCCAGGATCGGCTCATTGAGGTGAATGGGCAGAACGTGGAGGGGCTGCGACATGCCGAGGTTG
TCGCCAGAATCAAGGCACAGGAGGACGAGGCCCGGCTGCTGGTAGTCGATCCTGAGACTGATGAACACTT
CAAGCGGTTGAGGGTCATACCCACTGAGGAACATGTAGAAGGTCCACTGCCATCACCAGTCACGAACGGG
ACCAGTCCTGCCCAGGATGGCAGTACCTGGAAGCGAGACCCCTTCCAGGAAAGTGGCCTCCACCTGAGTC
CCACAGCA
