>Addgene plasmid #83200 | SLC9A3R2-TwinStrepII | addgene partial sequence | sequence record 159995 | EBV-rev 5'-GTGGTTTGTCCAAACTCATC-3'
GAAGCGGCCGGCCATCACCACTTTGTACAAGAAAGCTGGGTTCACTTTTCGAACTGGGGGTGGCTCCAAG
CGGAACCTCCACTGCCCCCTCCAGATCCGCCCCCCTTCTCAAATTGCGGATGGGACCATGCAGATCTGAA
GTTGCTGAAGATCTCTCGCTTCCGGTTCCAGTCCATCTGTGGTGCCCGCTTGTTGACCCGAGTAGCTCGA
GCCTTCTCCTTGGCCTCAGCTGCTGTGGGACTCAGGTGGAGGCCACTTTCCTGGAAGGGGTCTCGCTTCC
AGGTACTGCCATCCTGGGCAGGACTGGTCCCGTTCGTGACTGGTGATGGCAGTGGACCTTCTACATGTTC
CTCAGTGGGTATGACCCTCAACCGCTTGAAGTGTTCATCAGTCTCAGGATCGACTACCAGCAGCCGGGCC
TCGTCCTCCTGTGCCTTGATTCTGGCGACAACCTCGGCATGTCGCAGCCCCTCCACGTTCTGCCCATTCA
CCTCAATGAGCCGATCCTGGGCACGGAGGCCAGAGTGAGAAGCAGGAGAGCCAGGGTCCACAGAGCGGAT
GTACTGGCCAGGCCGGGACTTGTCACTATGCAGGTTGAACCCGTAGCCCTGGGGTCCCCTTCGCAAGTGG
CAGAGCCGGGGACGCAGCTCTCTTGGGGGCCCATTGACATCCTTCTGGCCAGTGTCCGAGCCAAGGCTGC
CCGAGCATGCCCAGTCCGGCTTTGGCTCCCAGGGGTTGTGGGCTGGGGGAAGCCCTCGATGGGCCATCTC
CTCAGTGCAGGTCAGTTGCCGCCGGCAGAGCTCCTCATCGGTCTCCTTGTCCACCACAAGCAGCTGGGTC
TGCCCCTCCACAGCCTTGATCCTCTGTACCACCTGGTGATGCGTCTCGCCCTCTACGTTGACGCCGT
